>Addgene plasmid #232989 | pAG415Gal_Gcn4 Aro2+HA | addgene full sequence | sequence record 465963 | Addgene NGS Result
ACGAAAGGGCCTCGTGATACGCCTATTTTTATAGGTTAATGTCATGATAATAATGGTTTCTTAGGACGGA
TCGCTTGCCTGTAACTTACACGCGCCTCGTATCTTTTAATGATGGAATAATTTGGGAATTTACTCTGTGT
TTATTTATTTTTATGTTTTGTATTTGGATTTTAGAAAGTAAATAAAGAAGGTAGAAGAGTTACGGAATGA
AGAAAAAAAAATAAACAAAGGTTTAAAAAATTTCAACAAAAAGCGTACTTTACATATATATTTATTAGAC
AAGAAAAGCAGATTAAATAGATATACATTCGATTAACGATAAGTAAAATGTAAAATCACAGGATTTTCGT
GTGTGGTCTTCTACACAGACAAGATGAAACAATTCGGCATTAATACCTGAGAGCAGGAAGAGCAAGATAA
AAGGTAGTATTTGTTGGCGATCCCCCTAGAGTCTTTTACATCTTCGGAAAACAAAAACTATTTTTTCTTT
AATTTCTTTTTTTACTTTCTATTTTTAATTTATATATTTATATTAAAAAATTTAAATTATAATTATTTTT
ATAGCACGTGATGAAAAGGACCCAGGTGGCACTTTTCGGGGAAATGTGCGCGGAACCCCTATTTGTTTAT
TTTTCTAAATACATTCAAATATGTATCCGCTCATGAGACAATAACCCTGATAAATGCTTCAATAATATTG
AAAAAGGAAGAGTATGAGTATTCAACATTTCCGTGTCGCCCTTATTCCCTTTTTTGCGGCATTTTGCCTT
CCTGTTTTTGCTCACCCAGAAACGCTGGTGAAAGTAAAAGATGCTGAAGATCAGTTGGGTGCACGAGTGG
GTTACATCGAACTGGATCTCAACAGCGGTAAGATCCTTGAGAGTTTTCGCCCCGAAGAACGTTTTCCAAT
GATGAGCACTTTTAAAGTTCTGCTATGTGGCGCGGTATTATCCCGTATTGACGCCGGGCAAGAGCAACTC
GGTCGCCGCATACACTATTCTCAGAATGACTTGGTTGAGTACTCACCAGTCACAGAAAAGCATCTTACGG
ATGGCATGACAGTAAGAGAATTATGCAGTGCTGCCATAACCATGAGTGATAACACTGCGGCCAACTTACT
TCTGACAACGATCGGAGGACCGAAGGAGCTAACCGCTTTTTTGCACAACATGGGGGATCATGTAACTCGC
CTTGATCGTTGGGAACCGGAGCTGAATGAAGCCATACCAAACGACGAGCGTGACACCACGATGCCTGTAG
CAATGGCAACAACGTTGCGCAAACTATTAACTGGCGAACTACTTACTCTAGCTTCCCGGCAACAATTAAT
AGACTGGATGGAGGCGGATAAAGTTGCAGGACCACTTCTGCGCTCGGCCCTTCCGGCTGGCTGGTTTATT
GCTGATAAATCTGGAGCCGGTGAGCGTGGGTCTCGCGGTATCATTGCAGCACTGGGGCCAGATGGTAAGC
CCTCCCGTATCGTAGTTATCTACACGACGGGGAGTCAGGCAACTATGGATGAACGAAATAGACAGATCGC
TGAGATAGGTGCCTCACTGATTAAGCATTGGTAACTGTCAGACCAAGTTTACTCATATATACTTTAGATT
GATTTAAAACTTCATTTTTAATTTAAAAGGATCTAGGTGAAGATCCTTTTTGATAATCTCATGACCAAAA
TCCCTTAACGTGAGTTTTCGTTCCACTGAGCGTCAGACCCCGTAGAAAAGATCAAAGGATCTTCTTGAGA
TCCTTTTTTTCTGCGCGTAATCTGCTGCTTGCAAACAAAAAAACCACCGCTACCAGCGGTGGTTTGTTTG
CCGGATCAAGAGCTACCAACTCTTTTTCCGAAGGTAACTGGCTTCAGCAGAGCGCAGATACCAAATACTG
TTCTTCTAGTGTAGCCGTAGTTAGGCCACCACTTCAAGAACTCTGTAGCACCGCCTACATACCTCGCTCT
GCTAATCCTGTTACCAGTGGCTGCTGCCAGTGGCGATAAGTCGTGTCTTACCGGGTTGGACTCAAGACGA
TAGTTACCGGATAAGGCGCAGCGGTCGGGCTGAACGGGGGGTTCGTGCACACAGCCCAGCTTGGAGCGAA
CGACCTACACCGAACTGAGATACCTACAGCGTGAGCTATGAGAAAGCGCCACGCTTCCCGAAGGGAGAAA
GGCGGACAGGTATCCGGTAAGCGGCAGGGTCGGAACAGGAGAGCGCACGAGGGAGCTTCCAGGGGGAAAC
GCCTGGTATCTTTATAGTCCTGTCGGGTTTCGCCACCTCTGACTTGAGCGTCGATTTTTGTGATGCTCGT
CAGGGGGGCGGAGCCTATGGAAAAACGCCAGCAACGCGGCCTTTTTACGGTTCCTGGCCTTTTGCTGGCC
TTTTGCTCACATGTTCTTTCCTGCGTTATCCCCTGATTCTGTGGATAACCGTATTACCGCCTTTGAGTGA
GCTGATACCGCTCGCCGCAGCCGAACGACCGAGCGCAGCGAGTCAGTGAGCGAGGAAGCGGAAGAGCGCC
CAATACGCAAACCGCCTCTCCCCGCGCGTTGGCCGATTCATTAATGCAGCTGGCACGACAGGTTTCCCGA
CTGGAAAGCGGGCAGTGAGCGCAACGCAATTAATGTGAGTTAGCTCACTCATTAGGCACCCCAGGCTTTA
CACTTTATGCTTCCGGCTCGTATGTTGTGTGGAATTGTGAGCGGATAACAATTTCACACAGGAAACAGCT
ATGACCATGATTACGCCAAGCGCGCAATTAACCCTCACTAAAGGGAACAAAAGCTGGAGCTCTAGTACGG
ATTAGAAGCCGCCGAGCGGGTGACAGCCCTCCGAAGGAAGACTCTCCTCCGTGCGTCCTCGTCTTCACCG
GTCGCGTTCCTGAAACGCAGATGTGCCTCGCGCCGCACTGCTCCGAACAATAAAGATTCTACAATACTAG
CTTTTATGGTTATGAAGAGGAAAAATTGGCAGTAACCTGGCCCCACAAACCTTCAAATGAACGAATCAAA
TTAACAACCATAGGATGATAATGCGATTAGTTTTTTAGCCTTATTTCTGGGGTAATTAATCAGCGAAGCG
ATGATTTTTGATCTATTAACAGATATATAAATGCAAAAACTGCATAACCACTTTAACTAATACTTTCAAC
ATTTTCGGTTTGTATTACTTCTTATTCAAATGTAATAAAAGTATCAACAAAAAATTGTTAATATACCTCT
ATACTTTAACGTCAAGGAGAAAAAACCCCGGATTCTAGAACTAGTGGATCCCCCATCACAAGTTTGTACA
AAAAAGCAGGCTTCGAGAACCTGTATTTTCAGGGTCATATGAGCACCGATAGCACCCCGATGTTTGAATA
TGAAAACCTGGAAGATTTCGAAAAAAACTGGACCAGCCTGTTCGATAATGATATTCAGGTTACCTATGAT
GATGTTAGCCTGGCAGATAAAGCAATTGAAAGCGGTAGCGGTTCAGGTAGCGGTAGTCCGGAATCCAGTG
ATCCTGCTGCTCTAAAACGTGCTAGAAACACTGAAGCCGCCAGGCGTTCTCGTGCGAGAAAGTTGCAAAG
AATGAAACAACTTGAAGACAAGGTTGAAGAATTGCTTTCGAAAAATTATCACTTGGAAAATGAGGTTGCC
AGATTAAAGAAATTAGTTGGCGAACGCACCGGTGGTGGATCCGGTGGTTACCCATACGATGTTCCTGACT
ATGCGGGCTATCCCTATGACGTCCCGGACTATGCAGGATCCTATCCGTATGACGTTCCAGATTACGCTGC
TCAGTAAGACCCAGCTTTCTTGTACAAAGTGGTGATGGGCTGCAGGAATTCGATATCAAGCTCGAGTCAT
GTAATTAGTTATGTCACGCTTACATTCACGCCCTCCCCCCACATCCGCTCTAACCGAAAAGGAAGGAGTT
AGACAACCTGAAGTCTAGGTCCCTATTTATTTTTTTATAGTTATGTTAGTATTAAGAACGTTATTTATAT
TTCAAATTTTTCTTTTTTTTCTGTACAGACGCGTGTACGCATGTAACATTATACTGAAAACCTTGCTTGA
GAAGGTTTTGGGACGCTCGAAGGCTTTAATTTGCGGCCGGTACCCAATTCGCCCTATAGTGAGTCGTATT
ACGCGCGCTCACTGGCCGTCGTTTTACAACGTCGTGACTGGGAAAACCCTGGCGTTACCCAACTTAATCG
CCTTGCAGCACATCCCCCTTTCGCCAGCTGGCGTAATAGCGAAGAGGCCCGCACCGATCGCCCTTCCCAA
CAGTTGCGCAGCCTGAATGGCGAATGG
[124 nt withheld, positions 4298-4421]
C
[91 nt withheld, positions 4423-4513]
A
[49 nt withheld, positions 4515-4563]
CCTTTGACGTTGGAGTCCACGTTCTTT
[37 nt withheld, positions 4591-4627]
ACCCTATCTCGGTCTATTCTTTTGATTTATAAGGGATTTTGCCGATTTCGGCCTATTGGTTAAAAAATGA
GCTGATTTAACAAAAATTTAACGCGAATTTTAACAAAATATTAACGCTTACAATTTCCTGATGCGGTATT
TTCTCCTTACGCATCTGTGCGGTATTTCACACCGCATATCGACCGGTCGAGGAGAACTTCTAGTATATCT
ACATACCTAATATTATTGCCTTATTAAAAATGGAATCCCAACAATTACATCAAAATCCACATTCTCTTCA
AAATCAATTGTCCTGTACTTCCTTGTTCATGTGTGTTCAAAAACGTTATATTTATAGGATAATTATACTC
TATTTCTCAACAAGTAATTGGTTGTTTGGCCGAGCGGTCTAAGGCGCCTGATTCAAGAAATATCTTGACC
GCAGTTAACTGTGGGAATACTCAGGTATCGTAAGATGCAAGAGTTCGAATCTCTTAGCAACCATTATTTT
TTTCCTCAACATAACGAGAACACACAGGGGCGCTATCGCACAGAATCAAATTCGATGACTGGAAATTTTT
TGTTAATTTCAGAGGTCGCCTGACGCATATACCTTTTTCAACTGAAAAATTGGGAGAAAAAGGAAAGGTG
AGAGCGCCGGAACCGGCTTTTCATATAGAATAGAGAAGCGTTCATGACTAAATGCTTGCATCACAATACT
TGAAGTTGACAATATTATTTAAGGACCTATTGTTTTTTCCAATAGGTGGTTAGCAATCGTCTTACTTTCT
AACTTTTCTTACCTTTTACATTTCAGCAATATATATATATATATTTCAAGGATATACCATTCTAATGTCT
GCCCCTAAGAAGATCGTCGTTTTGCCAGGTGACCACGTTGGTCAAGAAATCACAGCCGAAGCCATTAAGG
TTCTTAAAGCTATTTCTGATGTTCGTTCCAATGTCAAGTTCGATTTCGAAAATCATTTAATTGGTGGTGC
TGCTATCGATGCTACAGGTGTTCCACTTCCAGATGAGGCGCTGGAAGCCTCCAAGAAGGCTGATGCCGTT
TTGTTAGGTGCTGTGGGTGGTCCTAAATGGGGTACCGGTAGTGTTAGACCTGAACAAGGTTTACTAAAAA
TCCGTAAAGAACTTCAATTGTACGCCAACTTAAGACCATGTAACTTTGCATCCGACTCTCTTTTAGACTT
ATCTCCAATCAAGCCACAATTTGCTAAAGGTACTGACTTCGTTGTTGTCAGAGAATTAGTGGGAGGTATT
TACTTTGGTAAGAGAAAGGAAGACGATGGTGATGGTGTCGCTTGGGATAGTGAACAATACACCGTTCCAG
AAGTGCAAAGAATCACAAGAATGGCCGCTTTCATGGCCCTACAACATGAGCCACCATTGCCTATTTGGTC
CTTGGATAAAGCTAATGTTTTGGCCTCTTCAAGATTATGGAGAAAAACTGTGGAGGAAACCATCAAGAAC
GAATTCCCTACATTGAAGGTTCAACATCAATTGATTGATTCTGCCGCCATGATCCTAGTTAAGAACCCAA
CCCACCTAAATGGTATTATAATCACCAGCAACATGTTTGGTGATATCATCTCCGATGAAGCCTCCGTTAT
CCCAGGTTCCTTGGGTTTGTTGCCATCTGCGTCCTTGGCCTCTTTGCCAGACAAGAACACCGCATTTGGT
TTGTACGAACCATGCCACGGTTCTGCTCCAGATTTGCCAAAGAATAAGGTCAACCCTATCGCCACTATCT
TGTCTGCTGCAATGATGTTGAAATTGTCATTGAACTTGCCTGAAGAAGGTAAGGCCATTGAAGATGCAGT
TAAAAAGGTTTTGGATGCAGGTATCAGAACTGGTGATTTAGGTGGTTCCAACAGTACCACCGAAGTCGGT
GATGCTGTCGCCGAAGAAGTTAAGAAAATCCTTGCTTAAAAAGATTCTCTTTTTTTATGATATTTGTACA
TAAACTTTATAAATGAAATTCATAATAGAAACGACACGAAATTACAAAATGGAATATGTTCATAGGGTAG
ACGAAACTATATACGCAATCTACATACATTTATCAAGAAGGAGAAAAAGGAGGATGTAAAGGAATACAGG
TAAGCAAATTGATACTAATGGCTCAACGTGATAAGGAAAAAGAATTGCACTTTAACATTAATATTGACAA
GGAGGAGGGCACCACACAAAAAGTTAGGTGTAACAGAAAATCATGAAACTATGATTCCTAATTTATATAT
TGGAGGATTTTCTCTAAAAAAAAAAAAATACAACAAATAAAAAACACTCAATGACCTGACCATTTGATGG
AGTTTAAGTCAATACCTTCTTGAACCATTTCCCATAATGGTGAAAGTTCCCTCAAGAATTTTACTCTGTC
AGAAACGGCCTTAACGACGTAGTCGATATGGTGCACTCTCAGTACAATCTGCTCTGATGCCGCATAGTTA
AGCCAGCCCCGACACCCGCCAACACCCGCTGACGCGCCCTGACGGGCTTGTCTGCTCCCGGCATCCGCTT
ACAGACAAGCTGTGACCGTCTCCGGGAGCTGCATGTGTCAGAGGTTTTCACCGTCATCACCGAAACGCGC
GAG
Features (pLannotate 1.2.2; 28 found; start..end, strand, type, name):
     69..572     -  misc_feature   CEN/ARS: S. cerevisiae CEN6 centromere fused to an autonomously replicating sequence
    609..713     +  promoter       AmpR promoter: bla
    714..1574    +  CDS            AmpR: β-lactamase; bla; confers resistance to ampicillin, carbenicillin, and related antibiotics
   1745..2333    +  rep_origin     ori: high-copy-number ColE1/pMB1/pBR322/pUC origin of replication
   2516..2608    +  CDS            lacI (fragment): lac repressor; lacI; The lac repressor binds to the lac operator to inhibit transcription in E. coli. This inhibition can be relieved by adding lactose or isopropyl-β-D-thiogalactopyranoside (IPTG).
   2621..2642    +  protein_bind   CAP binding site: CAP binding activates transcription in the presence of cAMP. E. coli catabolite activator protein
   2657..2687    +  promoter       lac promoter: promoter for the E. coli lac operon
   2695..2711    +  protein_bind   lac operator: The lac repressor binds to the lac operator to inhibit transcription in E. coli. This inhibition can be relieved by adding lactose or isopropyl-β-D-thiogalactopyranoside (IPTG). lac repressor encoded by lacI
   2756..2774    +  promoter       T3 promoter: promoter for bacteriophage T3 RNA polymerase
   2798..3239    +  promoter       GAL1 promoter: S. cerevisiae GAL1; inducible promoter, regulated by Gal4
   3254..3274    +  misc_feature   MCS (fragment): pBluescript multiple cloning site
   3278..3302    +  protein_bind   attB1: mutant version of attB; recombination site for the Gateway® BP reaction BP Clonase™
   3308..3324    +  CDS            TEV site (fragment): tobacco etch virus (TEV) protease recognition and cleavage site
   3497..3610    +  CDS            cpc-1 (fragment): CPC1_NEUCR - Experimental evidence at protein level: Swiss-Prot protein existence level 1. In N.crassa grown under amino acid starvation conditions, this protein is required for increasing the transcription of the genes coding for many amino acid biosynthetic pathways enzymes. This transcription factor binds and recognize the DNA sequence: 5'-TGACTC- 3'. From Neurospora crassa (strain ATCC 24698 / 74-OR23-1A / CBS 708.71 / DSM 1257 / FGSC 987).
   3689..3778    +  CDS            3xHA: three tandem HA epitope tags
   3789..3813    -  protein_bind   attB2: mutant version of attB; recombination site for the Gateway® BP reaction BP Clonase™
   3817..3842    +  misc_feature   MCS (fragment): pBluescript multiple cloning site
   3847..4094    +  terminator     CYC1 terminator: S. cerevisiae CYC1; transcription terminator for CYC1
   4113..4131    -  promoter       T7 promoter: promoter for bacteriophage T7 RNA polymerase
   4139..4294    +  CDS            lacZα (fragment): LacZα fragment of β-galactosidase; lacZ fragment
   4298..4726    +  rep_origin     f1 ori (sequence partly withheld): f1 bacteriophage origin of replication; arrow indicates direction of (+) strand synthesis
   4754..4806    -  misc_feature   bom (fragment): basis of mobility region from pBR322
   4837..4914    +  CDS            YO192_YEAST (fragment): Experimental evidence at protein level: Swiss-Prot protein existence level 1. From Saccharomyces cerevisiae (strain ATCC 204508 / S288c) (Baker's yeast).
   5054..5461    +  promoter       LEU2 promoter: S. cerevisiae LEU2
   5462..6556    +  CDS            LEU2: 3-isopropylmalate dehydrogenase, required for leucine biosynthesis; S. cerevisiae LEU2; yeast auxotrophic marker
   6918..7034    -  CDS            NFS1 (fragment): NFS1_YEAST - Also known as SPL1 From Saccharomyces cerevisiae (strain ATCC 204508 / S288c) (Baker's yeast).
   7033..7083    -  misc_feature   bom (fragment): basis of mobility region from pBR322
   7185..7220    -  CDS            rop (fragment): Rop protein, which maintains plasmids at low copy number; rop
