[The description below was written by a language model from this plasmid's Addgene catalogue record and pLannotate feature annotations shown in this document.]
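Description:
pAG415Gal_Gcn4 Aro2+HA is a yeast expression plasmid built by Gateway cloning into the pAG415Gal-ccdB destination vector, a low-copy centromeric shuttle backbone. In Saccharomyces cerevisiae it is maintained through a CEN6/ARS element and selected by LEU2, which complements leucine auxotrophy. In E. coli it replicates from a high-copy ColE1/pUC-type origin under ampicillin selection (AmpR). The backbone also retains pBluescript-derived remnants: an f1 origin, lac promoter/operator and lacZα fragments, and T3 and T7 promoters flanking the expression cassette.

The cassette places a variant of the budding yeast transcription factor Gcn4 under the GAL1 promoter, which is regulated by Gal4 and allows galactose-induced expression, with the CYC1 terminator downstream. The insert sits between attB1 and attB2 sites left by Gateway recombination. It begins with an N-terminal TEV protease cleavage site and ends in a C-terminal 3xHA epitope tag for immunodetection or immunoprecipitation. The "Aro2+" variant carries five substitutions (N116F, S117E, E119N, P129Q, T132Y), two of which introduce aromatic residues, consistent with its name. The automated annotation does not label Gcn4 itself. It flags only a short match to Neurospora crassa cpc-1, a transcription factor of amino acid biosynthetic genes, which presumably reflects homology to the Gcn4 coding region rather than a separate insert. Small hits such as NFS1, YO192, rop and bom fragments appear to be flanking or backbone sequence rather than functional parts.

The associated publication concerns the roles of condensates and soluble complexes in transcription factor function, so the plasmid is apparently meant for inducible expression of this sequence variant in yeast, though the record does not describe specific assays.
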