Addgene plasmid #232989: pAG415Gal_Gcn4 Aro2+HA
Purpose: Galactose iduced expression of Gcn4 Aro2+HA in yeast
Depositing lab: Aseem Ansari & Tanja Mittag. Depositing organization: St. Jude Children's Research Hospital. Publication: Reconciling competing models on the roles of condensates and soluble complexes in transcription factor function. Bremer A, Lang WH, Kempen RP, Sweta K, Taylor AB, Borgia MB, Ansari AZ, Mittag T. bioRxiv [Preprint]. 2024 Nov 22:2024.11.21.624739. doi: 10.1101/2024.11.21.624739. PubMed 39605529.
Backbone
  Vector backbone: pAG415Gal-ccdB
  Backbone manufacturer: Susan Lindquist (Addgene #14145)
  Vector type: Yeast Expression
  Selectable markers: LEU2
Growth in bacteria
  Bacterial resistance: Ampicillin, 100 μg/mL
  Growth temperature: 37°C
  Growth strain: DH5alpha
  Copy number: High Copy
Gene/Insert
  Gene/Insert name: Gcn4 Aro2+
  Species: S. cerevisiae (budding yeast)
  Mutation: N116F, S117E, E119N, P129Q, T132Y
  Promoter: Gal1
  Tag / fusion protein: TEV cleavage site (N terminal on insert); 3xHA (C terminal on insert)
  Cloning method: Gateway Cloning
Terms and licenses: Academic/Nonprofit Terms; Industry Terms: Not Available to Industry
Depositor comments: Please visit https://doi.org/10.1101/2024.11.21.624739 for bioRxiv preprint.
How to cite: pAG415Gal_Gcn4 Aro2+HA was a gift from Aseem Ansari & Tanja Mittag (Addgene plasmid # 232989 ; http://n2t.net/addgene:232989 ; RRID:Addgene_232989)
